>Addgene plasmid #73642 | pCDNA3.1 Bach1 K141A/K142A | addgene partial sequence | sequence record 138001 | CMV-F 5'-CGCAAATGGGCGGTAGGCGTG-3'
GCTACTAGAGAACCCACTGCTTACTGGCTTATCGAAATTAATACGACTCATTATAGGGAGACCCAAGCTG
GCTAGTTAAGCTTGGTACCGAGCTCGGATCCACTAGTCCAGTGTGGTGGAATTCTGCAGATATCCAGCAC
AGTGGCGGCCGCGCCACCATGTCTTCAATGTGGTCTGAATATACAATTGGTGGGGTGAAGATTTACTTTC
CTTATAAAGCTTACCCGTCACAGCTTGCTATGATGAATTCTATTCTCAGAGGATTAAACAGCAAGCAACA
TTGTTTGTTGGAGAGTCCCACAGGAAGTGGAAAAAGCTTAGCCTTACTTTGTTCTGCTTTAGCATGGCAA
CAATCTCTTAGTGGGAAACCAGCAGATGAGGGCGTAAGTGAAAAAGCTGAAGTACAATTGTCATGTTGTT
GTGCATGCCATTCAAAGGATTTTACAAACAATGACATGAACCAAGGAACTTCACGTCATTTCAACTATCC
AAGCACACCACCTTCTGAAAGAAATGGCACTTCATCAACTTGTCAAGACTCCCCTGAAAAAACCACTCTG
GCTGCAAAGTTATCTGCTGCGGCACAGGCATCCATATACAGAGATGAAAATGATGATTTTCAAGTAGAGA
AGAAAAGAATTCGACCCTTAGAAACTACACAGCAGATTAGAAAACGTCATTGCTTTGGAACAGAAGTACA
CAATTTGGATGCAAAAGTTGATTCAGGAAAGACTGTAAAACTCAACTCTCCACTGGAAAAGATAAACTCC
TTTTCGCCACAGAAACCCCCTGGCCACTGTTCTAGGTGCTGTTGTTCTACTAAACAAGGAAACAGTCAAG
AGTCATCGAATACCATTAAGAAGGATCATACAGGGAA
