>Addgene plasmid #73642 | pCDNA3.1 Bach1 K141A/K142A | addgene partial sequence | sequence record 138004 | BGH-rev 5'-TAGAAGGCACAGTCGAGG-3'
GGTGATGATGACCGGTATGCATATTCAGATCCTCTTCTGAGATGAGTTTTTGTTCGAAGGGCCCCTTAAA
ACCAGGAAACATGCCTTTATTTTTGGAAGGAGATGGTTTAAAGTTCTTTATTTCTATTTCATGAGTTTTT
CCCAGTTCCAGNTTCATTTATCCAAGTTGTTTTTACATTACCATCAATGTCATCAATTTTACTTTCTTCA
ATATGCAGAATTCCATTCAACTTTGTATCTATGCAATCCTCAGCTTTCACTTCTCTGGCTGAATCTACTT
CTTTTATAGTTCTAATTTCAAAAAGGTCTTTAGCTAAAATGCAATCTGAATTGTTAGCCAATCTATTTCC
TCTATCAGTTTCAGCTAGGTCATTTTTTTCTTCATCTGTATCTTCAGGATCGTAAAGTTCAGGTGTAAAA
TAGATAGATTCATCTTCTGCTTCTGTTTCAAAATCTCTATTTGAAGTGGACTGTTTATCTTCTTCACTTA
CTAGAGACAATTCAATGTCTGGATCCAGGGCTTCTTCAGAACAGAGCGGATGTTCAGAATGATTTTTTCT
AGTAAGGGTGGCATCAATCTTTAATGATGAAATAATGGTTTCTGATTGAGGGCATGATCCAAACGATGTG
TTTACTGTCAGATTTGAGGATTCACATTTATCAGTGAAGGGCAAAACAGTTTTACTTTCCATCTTCTCTG
TTTTGAAACGGGGAGGACTAGAGGCACTATTCTCTGATGACCCGAGCTCAGGTGTTGCCTTCGGTATTTT
ACCAGTAAAATACTGTCCCAAAGAATTAAAGCTTGACCAGCTAACTCTCTTTGTTTGTTTGTTGAA
