[The description below was written by a language model from this plasmid's Addgene catalogue record.]
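Description:
pCDNA3.1 Bach1 K141A/K142A is a mammalian expression plasmid built on the Invitrogen pcDNA3.1 backbone. It is propagated in E. coli as a high-copy plasmid under ampicillin selection. No feature table accompanies the entry, so other backbone elements, such as any mammalian selection marker, are not documented here. The use of a BGH reverse sequencing primer does fit the bovine growth hormone polyadenylation region that normally follows the cloning site in this vector family.

The insert is a human Bach1 coding sequence with two adjacent lysine-to-alanine substitutions, K141A and K142A, which the record describes as an MLH1 binding mutant. Expression is driven by the CMV immediate-early promoter, giving strong constitutive transcription in most transfected mammalian cell lines. The protein is fused at its C terminus to backbone-encoded Myc and His tags, allowing detection or immunoprecipitation with anti-Myc antibodies and capture on metal-affinity resin.

There is an apparent inconsistency in the gene annotation. The catalogue links the insert to the BACH1 gene encoding the BTB and CNC homology bZIP transcription factor. An MLH1-interaction mutant at these lysines is more commonly associated with the BRCA1-associated helicase, also historically called BACH1 (BRIP1/FANCJ). The record does not resolve this, so the insert's identity should be confirmed by sequencing. In either case, the stated purpose is mammalian expression of the mutant, presumably alongside a wild-type counterpart, to examine what loss of MLH1 binding does in cells. The cloning method is unknown.
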