Addgene plasmid #73642: pCDNA3.1 Bach1 K141A/K142A
Purpose: Mammalian expression of Bach1 K141A/K142A mutant (mlh1 binding mutant)
Depositing lab: Sharon Cantor. Depositing organization: University of Massachusetts, Worcester.
Backbone
  Vector backbone: pcDNA3.1
  Backbone manufacturer: Invitrogen
  Vector type: Mammalian Expression
Growth in bacteria
  Bacterial resistance: Ampicillin, 100 μg/mL
  Growth temperature: 37°C
  Growth strain: DH5alpha
  Copy number: High Copy
Gene/Insert
  Gene/Insert name: Bach1 (alt name: BTB and CNC homology 1, basic leucine zipper transcription factor 1)
  Species: H. sapiens (human)
  Mutation: K141A/K142A ( mlh1 binding mutant)
  Entrez Gene: BACH1 (a.k.a. BACH-1, BTBD24)
  Promoter: CMV
  Tag / fusion protein: Myc (C terminal on backbone); His (C terminal on backbone)
  Cloning method: Unknown
  Sequencing primers: 5′ CMV-F; 3′ BGHrev
Terms and licenses: Academic/Nonprofit Terms; Industry Terms: Not Available to Industry
How to cite: pCDNA3.1 Bach1 K141A/K142A was a gift from Sharon Cantor (Addgene plasmid # 73642 ; http://n2t.net/addgene:73642 ; RRID:Addgene_73642)
